Addgene plasmid #44830: pUASP dsRed Rab11 CA
Depositing lab: Matthew Scott. Depositing organization: Stanford University. Publication: Thirty-one flavors of Drosophila rab proteins. Zhang J, Schulze KL, Hiesinger PR, Suyama K, Wang S, Fish M, Acar M, Hoskins RA, Bellen HJ, Scott MP. Genetics. 2007 Jun;176(2):1307-22. Epub 2007 Apr 3. 10.1534/genetics.106.066761 PubMed 17409086.
Backbone
  Vector backbone: pUASP
  Backbone size w/o insert (bp): 9939
  Vector type: Insect Expression ; Drosophila
Growth in bacteria
  Bacterial resistance: Ampicillin, 100 μg/mL
  Growth temperature: 37°C
  Growth strain: DH5alpha
  Copy number: Unknown
Gene/Insert
  Gene/Insert name: Rab11
  Species: D. melanogaster (fly)
  Mutation: Q70L (constitutive active)
  Entrez Gene: Rab11 (a.k.a. Dmel_CG5771, AAF55850, CG5771, DRAB11, DRab11, Dm Rab11, DmRab11, Dmel\CG5771, Drab11, O18335, RAB11, Rab 11, Rab-11, Rab-r11, dRab11, l(3)93Bi, l(3)j2D1, rab-11, rab11, rlr7)
  Tag / fusion protein: dsRed (N terminal on backbone)
  Cloning method: Gateway Cloning
  Sequencing primers: 5′ dsRed1-C; 3′ pUASp-3
Terms and licenses: Academic/Nonprofit Terms; Industry Terms: Not Available to Industry
How to cite: pUASP dsRed Rab11 CA was a gift from Matthew Scott (Addgene plasmid # 44830 ; http://n2t.net/addgene:44830 ; RRID:Addgene_44830)
