[The description below was written by a language model from this plasmid's Addgene catalogue record.]
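Description:
pUASP dsRed Rab11 CA is a Drosophila expression plasmid built on the pUASP backbone (about 9.9 kb without insert), a vector type used for GAL4-responsive transgene expression in flies. It is propagated in E. coli under ampicillin selection; the copy number is not recorded. No feature table accompanies the entry, so the origin of replication, promoter details, any fly transformation marker and transposon ends are not explicitly documented. As general background, UASp-type vectors place GAL4 upstream activating sequences ahead of a minimal promoter designed to work in the female germline as well as in somatic tissues.

The insert is the D. melanogaster Rab11 coding sequence carrying the Q70L substitution, annotated as constitutively active. Changes at this conserved glutamine in small GTPases typically impair GTP hydrolysis and so hold the protein in its GTP-bound, active state. The gene was introduced by Gateway recombination and is fused at its N terminus to the red fluorescent protein dsRed, which is supplied by the backbone. The expressed product is therefore a dsRed-Rab11(Q70L) fusion that can be followed by fluorescence microscopy.

Rab11 is a Rab-family GTPase generally associated with recycling endosomes and membrane trafficking. The plasmid belongs to a broader collection of Drosophila Rab constructs. Its likely use is to generate transgenic flies in which a chosen GAL4 driver expresses the tagged, activated Rab11 in specific tissues. Such lines allow its subcellular localization to be visualized and the consequences of persistent Rab11 activity for vesicle transport and development to be examined.
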