>Addgene plasmid #44830 | pUASP dsRed Rab11 CA | addgene partial sequence | sequence record 62835 | dsRed1-C 5'-AGCTGGACATCACCTCCCACAACG-3'
CATCGTGGAGCAGTACGAGCGCACCGAGGGCCGCCACCACCTGTTCCTGAGATCTCGAGCTCAAGCTTCG
AATTCTGCAGTCGACGGTACCGCGGGCCCGGGATCATCAACAAGTTTGTACAAAAAAGCAGGCTTAATGG
GTGCAAGAGAAGACGAGTACGATTATCTGTTCAAAGTTGTCCTTATCGGTGACTCCGGTGTTGGCAAAAG
TAATTTGCTCTCACGTTTCACGCGCAATGAATTCAACTTGGAGTCCAAGTCGACGATTGGCGTTGAGTTT
GCAACGCGCAGCATAGAGGTCGATGGCAAAACAATTAAAGCGCAAATCTGGGATACGGCCGGCCTAGAGC
GTTATCGCGCCATCACCTCTGCCTACTACCGCGGTGCCGTGGGGGCCCTGCTCGTCTATGACATTGCCAA
GCATCTGACCTACGAGAACGTGGAGCGGTGGCTGCGGGAATTGCGCGACCATGCCGACCAGAACATCGTC
ATCATGCTGGTGGGCAACAAGTCCGACTTGCGGCACTTGCGCTCCGTGCCCACGGACGAGGCGAAGCTGT
TTGCCGAGCGCAACGGCTTGAGTTTCATAGAAACCTCGGCCCTCGACTCAACGAACGTTGAAACGGCATT
CCAGAACATACTCACAGAGATCTATCGCATTGTGTCGCAGAAACAGATCAGAGATCCGCCGGAAGGCGAC
GTCATCCGCCCGTCGAACGTGGAGCCCATCGACGTAAAGCCGACTGTCACCGCCGATGTGCGCAAACAGT
GCTGTCAGTGAAACCCAGCTTTCTTGTACAAAGTGGTTGATGATCCTCTAGAGTCGACCTCGAACGTTAA
CGTTAACGTAACGTTAACTCGAGGAGCTTGATAACATTATACCTAAACCCATGGTCAA
